>Addgene plasmid #104156 | pGL3-BASIC- ARHGAP29 Mutant PROMOTER | addgene full sequence | sequence record 201226 | Addgene NGS Result
CGATCGGTGCGGGCCTCTTCGCTATTACGCCAGCCCAAGCTACCATGATAAGTAAGTAATATTAAGGTAC
GGGAGGTACTTGGAGCGGCCGCAATAAAATATCTTTATTTTCATTACATCTGTGTGTTGGTTTTTTGTGT
GAATCGATAGTACTAACATACGCTCTCCATCAAAACAAAACGAAACAAAACAAACTAGCAAAATAGGCTG
TCCCCAGTGCAAGTGCAGGTGCCAGAACATTTCTCTATCGATAGGTACCGATTGAATCGTAGTTGCACTG
TTCAGCCTCCCCTTGGCCTGGGGACTCCTTTGTCTCCTCTTATTAGTTTGCTTCAGTTCAGGCATCATTG
GCTTCCATGGTGAGAGTCCTTGGCGCATTTTTCTTTTTCAGCACGATTAGAATTTGGTTTTTGAGGTTTC
CTATTTGTGGCAGGACCTTGTTACTATTATTTTGGGGATTTGAGGGGAAAATCTGTGTAAGTTGAGTCCA
AAAAATCCAGTATGGTGCCAAAGTAACCAAGGAGCTGAGTTTTCTTATTTATCTTTTCTAAGTAGCACCT
GAGGAGCCAAATTTGTTGTATTTTCTTAGCATTGTTTTTCCTGTAAGGGTTCAAAGATATGTCTATGTAA
GATGTCCCTCTTCTCTTTCTTTGTCAATGAGTTTTTCTCTTGCCCCGCTACCCTACTTTTGGTTCTGTCA
TGCTCACTTACTTTTCTGTTTGTTAAGTGGGTAGTCTCTCCTTTTATTTTTCTTCCTTATTTTCTCTTTT
TGCCTTCACTTATTTCTGCCTTCCTTGGTTTTCTTCCCTTTTCCTGTGTCTGCACCTCATTTTCTTTCCA
GTTTTCCTCAGCACATTCTCCTGTGTCTTTTTCTGTTTCTCCCGTGTGTGGTCATTTTTCTCGCAGACCC
CAGCGCTACCCACAGTCTCCCTCCCTGTGTTTTTTCCTCTGTTTCTCTATGAGTTCTTTCTGAATGTTCC
AGCACTGAGGTAAGTGCCATCGCTTGTTCCAGCGAGTGGTGTGATATAGGGACTATGTGCTTTCTAGCCC
TGCTTGCTATAATTATTCCATCTTTCTCAGACTTTTTTTTTTCTTCTCATTATGAAGTGAGTTTGAAAGT
GCAGCTAAGAAAGAAAGGACCGGGCACAGTGGCTCATGCTTGTAATCCCAGTACTTTGGGAGGCTGAGGC
GGGTGGATCACCTGAGGTCGGGAGGTCGTCGAGACCAGCTTGGCCAACATAGCGAAACCCTGCCTCTACT
AAAAATACTAAAATTAGCTTGGCGTGGTAATGGGTGCCTATAATCGCAGCTACTCAGGTGGCTGAGGTGG
GAGAATCAATTGAGCCCGGGAGGCGGAGGTTGCAGTGAGCCGAGATCACGCCATTAGACTCGTCTGGGCG
ACAGAGCGAGACTCCGTCTCCNAAAAAAAAAAAAAAAAAAAAAAAANTACAGATAGGCCTAAGTGGAAAC
TATTACCCTCCATAGAGGGCAGAGGGGCAGAGTAGATGGCTGGTTTTGAGGTAGTTCATTCTTCATTCAG
ACGTGTGGCGCCCTTCCCCAGGCCCTAACCCCTGGAAGAGGGAGGAAAAAGGCGATCCACAGAAGTGTCT
CATAAGAAATGTAGCTGCTCATCTGGCCATTAGCCGCATCTAGTCCTCAGGTGACTTTTCTCTGAGTCGC
TCTGCCTGTCCCCTGCAAGCCAAAAGGGCAGCCGACGCAGCCCGTGATGCTGGGACAGCGTCCGGCCGCT
GAAAGCTTGGCATTCCGGTACTGTTGGTAAAGCCACCATGGAAGACGCCAAAAACATAAAGAAAGGCCCG
GCGCCATTCTATCCGCTGGAAGATGGAACCGCTGGAGAGCAACTGCATAAGGCTATGAAGAGATACGCCC
TGGTTCCTGGAACAATTGCTTTTACAGATGCACATATCGAGGTGGACATCACTTACGCTGAGTACTTCGA
AATGTCCGTTCGGTTGGCAGAAGCTATGAAACGATATGGGCTGAATACAAATCACAGAATCGTCGTATGC
AGTGAAAACTCTCTTCAATTCTTTATGCCGGTGTTGGGCGCGTTATTTATCGGAGTTGCAGTTGCGCCCG
CGAACGACATTTATAATGAACGTGAATTGCTCAACAGTATGGGCATTTCGCAGCCTACCGTGGTGTTCGT
TTCCAAAAAGGGGTTGCAAAAAATTTTGAACGTGCAAAAAAAGCTCCCAATCATCCAAAAAATTATTATC
ATGGATTCTAAAACGGATTACCAGGGATTTCAGTCGATGTACACGTTCGTCACATCTCATCTACCTCCCG
GTTTTAATGAATACGATTTTGTGCCAGAGTCCTTCGATAGGGACAAGACAATTGCACTGATCATGAACTC
CTCTGGATCTACTGGTCTGCCTAAAGGTGTCGCTCTGCCTCATAGAACTGCCTGCGTGAGATTCTCGCAT
GCCAGAGATCCTATTTTTGGCAATCAAATCATTCCGGATACTGCGATTTTAAGTGTTGTTCCATTCCATC
ACGGTTTTGGAATGTTTACTACACTCGGATATTTGATATGTGGATTTCGAGTCGTCTTAATGTATAGATT
TGAAGAAGAGCTGTTTCTGAGGAGCCTTCAGGATTACAAGATTCAAAGTGCGCTGCTGGTGCCAACCCTA
TTCTCCTTCTTCGCCAAAAGCACTCTGATTGACAAATACGATTTATCTAATTTACACGAAATTGCTTCTG
GTGGCGCTCCCCTCTCTAAGGAAGTCGGGGAAGCGGTTGCCAAGAGGTTCCATCTGCCAGGTATCAGGCA
AGGATATGGGCTCACTGAGACTACATCAGCTATTCTGATTACACCCGAGGGGGATGATAAACCGGGCGCG
GTCGGTAAAGTTGTTCCATTTTTTGAAGCGAAGGTTGTGGATCTGGATACCGGGAAAACGCTGGGCGTTA
ATCAAAGAGGCGAACTGTGTGTGAGAGGTCCTATGATTATGTCCGGTTATGTAAACAATCCGGAAGCGAC
CAACGCCTTGATTGACAAGGATGGATGGCTACATTCTGGAGACATAGCTTACTGGGACGAAGACGAACAC
TTCTTCATCGTTGACCGCCTGAAGTCTCTGATTAAGTACAAAGGCTATCAGGTGGCTCCCGCTGAATTGG
AATCCATCTTGCTCCAACACCCCAACATCTTCGACGCAGGTGTCGCAGGTCTTCCCGACGATGACGCCGG
TGAACTTCCCGCCGCCGTTGTTGTTTTGGAGCACGGAAAGACGATGACGGAAAAAGAGATCGTGGATTAC
GTCGCCAGTCAAGTAACAACCGCGAAAAAGTTGCGCGGAGGAGTTGTGTTTGTGGACGAAGTACCGAAAG
GTCTTACCGGAAAACTCGACGCAAGAAAAATCAGAGAGATCCTCATAAAGGCCAAGAAGGGCGGAAAGAT
CGCCGTGTAATTCTAGAGTCGGGGCGGCCGGCCGCTTCGAGCAGACATGATAAGATACATTGATGAGTTT
GGACAAACCACAACTAGAATGCAGTGAAAAAAATGCTTTATTTGTGAAATTTGTGATGCTATTGCTTTAT
TTGTAACCATTATAAGCTGCAATAAACAAGTTAACAACAACAATTGCATTCATTTTATGTTTCAGGTTCA
GGGGGAGGTGTGGGAGGTTTTTTAAAGCAAGTAAAACCTCTACAAATGTGGTAAAATCGATAAGGATCCG
TCGACCGATGCCCTTGAGAGCCTTCAACCCAGTCAGCTCCTTCCGGTGGGCGCGGGGCATGACTATCGTC
GCCGCACTTATGACTGTCTTCTTTATCATGCAACTCGTAGGACAGGTGCCGGCAGCGCTCTTCCGCTTCC
TCGCTCACTGACTCGCTGCGCTCGGTCGTTCGGCTGCGGCGAGCGGTATCAGCTCACTCAAAGGCGGTAA
TACGGTTATCCACAGAATCAGGGGATAACGCAGGAAAGAACATGTGAGCAAAAGGCCAGCAAAAGGCCAG
GAACCGTAAAAAGGCCGCGTTGCTGGCGTTTTTCCATAGGCTCCGCCCCCCTGACGAGCATCACAAAAAT
CGACGCTCAAGTCAGAGGTGGCGAAACCCGACAGGACTATAAAGATACCAGGCGTTTCCCCCTGGAAGCT
CCCTCGTGCGCTCTCCTGTTCCGACCCTGCCGCTTACCGGATACCTGTCCGCCTTTCTCCCTTCGGGAAG
CGTGGCGCTTTCTCATAGCTCACGCTGTAGGTATCTCAGTTCGGTGTAGGTCGTTCGCTCCAAGCTGGGC
TGTGTGCACGAACCCCCCGTTCAGCCCGACCGCTGCGCCTTATCCGGTAACTATCGTCTTGAGTCCAACC
CGGTAAGACACGACTTATCGCCACTGGCAGCAGCCACTGGTAACAGGATTAGCAGAGCGAGGTATGTAGG
CGGTGCTACAGAGTTCTTGAAGTGGTGGCCTAACTACGGCTACACTAGAAGAACAGTATTTGGTATCTGC
GCTCTGCTGAAGCCAGTTACCTTCGGAAAAAGAGTTGGTAGCTCTTGATCCGGCAAACAAACCACCGCTG
GTAGCGGTGGTTTTTTTGTTTGCAAGCAGCAGATTACGCGCAGAAAAAAAGGATCTCAAGAAGATCCTTT
GATCTTTTCTACGGGGTCTGACGCTCAGTGGAACGAAAACTCACGTTAAGGGATTTTGGTCATGAGATTA
TCAAAAAGGATCTTCACCTAGATCCTTTTAAATTAAAAATGAAGTTTTAAATCAATCTAAAGTATATATG
AGTAAACTTGGTCTGACAGTTACCAATGCTTAATCAGTGAGGCACCTATCTCAGCGATCTGTCTATTTCG
TTCATCCATAGTTGCCTGACTCCCCGTCGTGTAGATAACTACGATACGGGAGGGCTTACCATCTGGCCCC
AGTGCTGCAATGATACCGCGAGACCCACGCTCACCGGCTCCAGATTTATCAGCAATAAACCAGCCAGCCG
GAAGGGCCGAGCGCAGAAGTGGTCCTGCAACTTTATCCGCCTCCATCCAGTCTATTAATTGTTGCCGGGA
AGCTAGAGTAAGTAGTTCGCCAGTTAATAGTTTGCGCAACGTTGTTGCCATTGCTACAGGCATCGTGGTG
TCACGCTCGTCGTTTGGTATGGCTTCATTCAGCTCCGGTTCCCAACGATCAAGGCGAGTTACATGATCCC
CCATGTTGTGCAAAAAAGCGGTTAGCTCCTTCGGTCCTCCGATCGTTGTCAGAAGTAAGTTGGCCGCAGT
GTTATCACTCATGGTTATGGCAGCACTGCATAATTCTCTTACTGTCATGCCATCCGTAAGATGCTTTTCT
GTGACTGGTGAGTACTCAACCAAGTCATTCTGAGAATAGTGTATGCGGCGACCGAGTTGCTCTTGCCCGG
CGTCAATACGGGATAATACCGCGCCACATAGCAGAACTTTAAAAGTGCTCATCATTGGAAAACGTTCTTC
GGGGCGAAAACTCTCAAGGATCTTACCGCTGTTGAGATCCAGTTCGATGTAACCCACTCGTGCACCCAAC
TGATCTTCAGCATCTTTTACTTTCACCAGCGTTTCTGGGTGAGCAAAAACAGGAAGGCAAAATGCCGCAA
AAAAGGGAATAAGGGCGACACGGAAATGTTGAATACTCATACTCTTCCTTTTTCAATATTATTGAAGCAT
TTATCAGGGTTATTGTCTCATGAGCGGATACATATTTGAATGTATTTAGAAAAATAAACAAATAGGGGTT
CCGCGCACATTTCCCCGAAAAGTGCCACCTG
[124 nt withheld, positions 5772-5895]
C
[91 nt withheld, positions 5897-5987]
A
[49 nt withheld, positions 5989-6037]
CCTTTGACGTTGGAGTCCACGTTCTTT
[37 nt withheld, positions 6065-6101]
ACCCTATCTCGGTCTATTCTTTTGATTTATAAGGGATTTTGCCGATTTCGGCCTATTGGTTAAAAAATGA
GCTGATTTAACAAAAATTTAACGCGAATTTTAACAAAATATTAACGCTTACAATTTGCCATTCGCCATTC
AGGCTGCGCAACTGTTGGGAAGGG
Features (pLannotate 1.2.2; 13 found; start..end, strand, type, name):
     93..141     +  polyA_signal   poly(A) signal: synthetic polyadenylation signal
    155..246     +  misc_feature   pause site: RNA polymerase II transcriptional pause signal from the human α2 globin gene
   1059..1199    +  CDS            OR1F12 (fragment): OR1FC_HUMAN - Also known as OR1F12P. Protein inferred from homology: Swiss-Prot protein existence level 3. Odorant receptor. From Homo sapiens (Human).
   1203..1391    -  CDS            C9orf85 (fragment): CI085_HUMAN - Experimental evidence at protein level: Swiss-Prot protein existence level 1. From Homo sapiens (Human).
   1788..3440    +  CDS            luciferase: firefly luciferase; luc+; enhanced luc+ version of the luciferase gene
   3481..3602    -  polyA_signal   SV40 poly(A) signal: SV40 polyadenylation signal
   3625..3693    -  CDS            large T antigen (fragment): large T antigen from SV40 (simian virus 40)
   3709..3841    +  CDS            TcR (fragment): tetracycline efflux protein; tet; confers resistance to tetracycline
   4021..4609    -  rep_origin     ori: high-copy-number ColE1/pMB1/pBR322/pUC origin of replication
   4780..5640    -  CDS            AmpR: β-lactamase; bla; confers resistance to ampicillin, carbenicillin, and related antibiotics
   5641..5745    -  promoter       AmpR promoter: bla
   5772..6200    +  rep_origin     f1 ori (sequence partly withheld): f1 bacteriophage origin of replication; arrow indicates direction of (+) strand synthesis
   6232..34      -  CDS            lacZα (fragment) (across the origin): LacZα fragment of β-galactosidase; lacZ fragment
