[The description below was written by a language model from this plasmid's Addgene catalogue record and pLannotate feature annotations shown in this document.]
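Description:
pGL3-BASIC- ARHGAP29 Mutant PROMOTER is a firefly luciferase reporter plasmid built on the promoterless pGL3 basic backbone and intended for transfection into mammalian cells. It carries a roughly 1.5 kb fragment of the human ARHGAP29 (PARG1) promoter, cloned between KpnI and HindIII sites directly upstream of the luc+ luciferase coding sequence. Because pGL3 basic has no eukaryotic promoter or enhancer of its own, luciferase output depends on the transcriptional activity of the inserted fragment. In this version, two TEAD binding sites have been deleted from the promoter. The record does not give the positions of these deletions.

The 6,265 nt sequence record shows the expected pGL3 architecture. A synthetic poly(A) signal and an RNA polymerase II transcriptional pause site lie upstream of the cloning region, where they limit read-through transcription from the backbone into the reporter. An SV40 poly(A) signal follows luciferase to terminate and process the reporter transcript. The insert occupies the interval between the pause site and luciferase. The short "OR1F12" and "C9orf85" CDS fragments annotated there are most likely spurious similarity hits within the genomic promoter sequence rather than functional coding elements, and the small TcR, large T antigen and lacZα fragments are similarly backbone remnants. Propagation in E. coli relies on a high-copy ColE1/pUC-type origin and ampicillin selection through β-lactamase under its own promoter, and an f1 origin is also present.

The associated work concerns YAP regulation of ARHGAP29. The construct therefore most plausibly serves as the TEAD-site-deficient comparison to a wild-type promoter reporter, testing whether promoter activation depends on those sites.
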