Addgene plasmid #104156: pGL3-BASIC- ARHGAP29 Mutant PROMOTER
Purpose: luciferase reporter with ARHGAP29 mutant promoter
Depositing lab: Marius Sudol. Depositing organization: National University of Singapore. Publication: YAP Regulates Actin Dynamics through ARHGAP29 and Promotes Metastasis. Qiao Y, Chen J, Lim YB, Finch-Edmondson ML, Seshachalam VP, Qin L, Jiang T, Low BC, Singh H, Lim CT, Sudol M. Cell Rep. 2017 May 23;19(8):1495-1502. doi: 10.1016/j.celrep.2017.04.075. PubMed 28538170.
Backbone
  Vector backbone: pGL3 basic
  Vector type: Mammalian Expression, Luciferase
Growth in bacteria
  Bacterial resistance: Ampicillin, 100 μg/mL
  Growth temperature: 37°C
  Growth strain: DH5alpha
  Copy number: High Copy
Gene/Insert
  Gene/Insert name: ARHGAP29 promoter
  Species: H. sapiens (human)
  Insert size (bp): 1500
  Mutation: delete two TEAD binding sites
  Entrez Gene: ARHGAP29 (a.k.a. PARG1)
  Promoter: ARHGAP29
  Tag / fusion protein: luciferase (C terminal on backbone)
  Cloning method: Restriction Enzyme; 5′ cloning site KpnI (unknown if destroyed); 3′ cloning site HindIII (unknown if destroyed)
  Sequencing primers: 5′ RVprimer3
Terms and licenses: Academic/Nonprofit Terms; Industry Terms: Not Available to Industry
How to cite: pGL3-BASIC- ARHGAP29 Mutant PROMOTER was a gift from Marius Sudol (Addgene plasmid # 104156 ; http://n2t.net/addgene:104156 ; RRID:Addgene_104156)
