>Addgene plasmid #104156 | pGL3-BASIC- ARHGAP29 Mutant PROMOTER | depositor partial sequence | sequence record 197285 | promoter
GATTGAATCGTAGTTGCACTGTTCAGCCTCCCCTTGGCCTGGGGACTCCTTTGTCTCCTCTTATTAGTTT
GCTTCAGTTCAGGCATCATTGGCTTCCATGGTGAGAGTCCTTGGCGCATTTTTCTTTTTCAGCACGATTA
GAATTTGGTTTTTGAGGTTTCCTATTTGTGGCAGGACCTTGTTACTATTATTTTGGGGATTTGAGGGGAA
AATCTGTGTAAGTTGAGTCCAAAAAATCCAGTATGGTGCCAAAGTAACCAAGGAGCTGAGTTTTCTTATT
TATCTTTTCTAAGTAGCACCTGAGGAGCCAAATTTGTTGTATTTTCTTAGCATTGTTTTTCCTGTAAGGG
TTCAAAGATATGTCTATGTAAGATGTCCCTCTTCTCTTTCTTTGTCAATGAGTTTTTCTCTTGCCCCGCT
ACCCTACTTTTGGTTCTGTCATGCTCACTTACTTTTCTGTTTGTTAAGTGGGTAGTCTCTCCTTTTATTT
TTCTTCCTTATTTTCTCTTTTTGCCTTCACTTATTTCTGCCTTCCTTGGTTTTCTTCCCTTTTCCTGTGT
CTGCACCTCATTTTCTTTCCAGTTTTCCTCAGCACATTCTCCTGTGTCTTTTTCTGTTTCTCCCGTGTGT
GGTCATTTTTCTCGCAGACCCCAGCGCTACCCACAGTCTCCCTCCCTGTGTTTTTTCCTCTGTTTCTCTA
TGAGTTCTTTCTGAATGTTCCAGCACTGAGGTAAGTGCCATCGCTTGTTCCAGCGAGTGGTGTGATATAG
GGACTATGTGCTTTCTAGCCCTGCTTGCTATAATTATTCCATCTTTCTCAGACTTTTTTTTTTCTTCTCA
TTATGAAGTGAGTTTGAAAGTGCAGCTAAGAAAGAAAGGACCGGGCACAGTGGCTCATGCTTGTAATCCC
AGTACTTTGGGAGGCTGAGGCGGGTGGATCACCTGAGGTCGGGAGGTCGTCGAGACCAGCTTGGCCAACA
TAGCGAAACCCTGCCTCTACTAAAAATACTAAAATTAGCTTGGCGTGGTAATGGGTGCCTATAATCGCAG
CTACTCAGGTGGCTGAGGTGGGAGAATCAATTGAGCCCGGGAGGCGGAGGTTGCAGTGAGCCGAGATCAC
GCCATTAGACTCGTCTGGGCGACAGAGCGAGACTCCGTCTCCAAAAAAAAAAAAAAAAAAAAAAAAAATA
CAGATAGGCCTAAGTGGAAACTATTACCCTCCATAGAGGGCAGAGGGGCAGAGTAGATGGCTGGTTTTGA
GGTAGTTCATTCTTCATTCAGACGTGTGGCGCCCTTCCCCAGGCCCTAACCCCTGGAAGAGGGAGGAAAA
AGGCGATCCACAGAAGTGTCTCATAAGAAATGTAGCTGCTCATCTGGCCATTAGCCGCATCTAGTCCTCA
GGTGACTTTTCTCTGAGTCGCTCTGCCTGTCCCCTGCAAGCCAAAAGGGCAGCCGACGCAGCCCGTGATG
CTGGGACAGCGTCCGGCCGC
